Addgene plasmid #165796: pCP7-Dros
Purpose: Fusion grammar bacterial CP7 promoter, assembles with pHSP70B-TACT
Depositing lab: Koen Venken. Depositing organization: Baylor College of Medicine. Publication: Multiplexed drug-based selection and counterselection genetic manipulations in Drosophila. Matinyan N, Karkhanis MS, Gonzalez Y, Jain A, Saltzman A, Malovannaya A, Sarrion-Perdigones A, Dierick HA, Venken KJT. Cell Rep. 2021 Sep 14;36(11):109700. doi: 10.1016/j.celrep.2021.109700. PubMed 34525356.
Backbone
  Vector backbone: pUPD
  Backbone size w/o insert (bp): 3057
  Vector type: Bacterial Expression
Growth in bacteria
  Bacterial resistance: Ampicillin, 100 μg/mL
  Growth temperature: 37°C
  Growth strain: DH10B
  Copy number: High Copy
Gene/Insert
  Gene/Insert name: CP7 promoter
  Species: Synthetic
  Insert size (bp): 79
  Cloning method: Restriction Enzyme; 5′ cloning site Unknown (unknown if destroyed)
Terms and licenses: Academic/Nonprofit Terms; Industry Terms: Not Available to Industry
Depositor comments: Bacterial Promoter
How to cite: pCP7-Dros was a gift from Koen Venken (Addgene plasmid # 165796 ; http://n2t.net/addgene:165796 ; RRID:Addgene_165796)
