[The description below was written by a language model from this plasmid's Addgene catalogue record and pLannotate feature annotations shown in this document.]
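Description:
pCP7-Dros is a small part-donor plasmid built on the pUPD backbone, a domestication/entry vector of the kind used in modular, GoldenBraid-style DNA assembly. It carries a 79 bp synthetic bacterial promoter, CP7, stored as a standardized part. The record describes it as a "fusion grammar" element designed to assemble with a companion part, pHSP70B-TACT. This implies that the bacterial promoter is meant to be joined to a Drosophila heat-shock promoter part, so that a downstream cassette could be driven in both E. coli and flies. The record does not spell out the overhangs, the type IIS enzymes or the final architecture. The deposit accompanies work on multiplexed drug-based selection and counterselection markers for Drosophila genetics, where such dual-host promoters would be useful for expressing resistance genes.

The sequenced plasmid is 3,136 nt, consistent with the stated backbone plus insert. It is propagated in E. coli at high copy from a ColE1/pUC-type origin and selected with ampicillin through the bla gene and its native promoter. An f1 origin is also present. The cloning region is flanked by T7 and SP6 promoters and sits within the remnants of a lac promoter/operator and lacZα cassette. Only fragments of lacZα remain, as expected if the part replaced or interrupted the blue/white screening cassette.

The automated annotation does not label the CP7 promoter itself, which presumably lies between the T7 and SP6 sites. The short hornet peptide match in that interval is most likely a spurious similarity hit rather than a real coding feature. The small lacI and bom fragments are backbone remnants.
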