Features (pLannotate 1.2.2; 13 found; start..end, strand, type, name):
     17..35      +  promoter       T7 promoter: promoter for bacteriophage T7 RNA polymerase
    220..282     -  CDS            VESPI_VESMG (fragment): Experimental evidence at protein level: Swiss-Prot protein existence level 1. Shows contractile activity on isolated ileum smooth muscle. From Vespa magnifica (Hornet).
    294..312     -  promoter       SP6 promoter: promoter for bacteriophage SP6 RNA polymerase
    354..370     -  protein_bind   lac operator: The lac repressor binds to the lac operator to inhibit transcription in E. coli. This inhibition can be relieved by adding lactose or isopropyl-β-D-thiogalactopyranoside (IPTG). lac repressor encoded by lacI
    378..408     -  promoter       lac promoter: promoter for the E. coli lac operon
    423..444     -  protein_bind   CAP binding site: CAP binding activates transcription in the presence of cAMP. E. coli catabolite activator protein
    457..549     -  CDS            lacI (fragment): lac repressor; lacI; The lac repressor binds to the lac operator to inhibit transcription in E. coli. This inhibition can be relieved by adding lactose or isopropyl-β-D-thiogalactopyranoside (IPTG).
    732..1320    -  rep_origin     ori: high-copy-number ColE1/pMB1/pBR322/pUC origin of replication
   1491..2351    -  CDS            AmpR: β-lactamase; bla; confers resistance to ampicillin, carbenicillin, and related antibiotics
   2352..2456    -  promoter       AmpR promoter: bla
   2483..2533    +  misc_feature   bom (fragment): basis of mobility region from pBR322
   2534..2989    -  rep_origin     f1 ori (sequence partly withheld): f1 bacteriophage origin of replication; arrow indicates direction of (+) strand synthesis
   2993..14      -  CDS            lacZα (fragment) (across the origin): LacZα fragment of β-galactosidase; lacZ fragment
>Addgene plasmid #165796 | pCP7-Dros | addgene full sequence | sequence record 335099 | Addgene NGS Result
GACGGCCAGTGAATTGTAATACGACTCACTATAGGGCGAATTGGGCCCGACGTCGCATGCTCCCGGCCGC
CATGGCGGCCGCGGGAATTCGATTGGGCGATGAGTGGTCTCGTACTTATGCGGTAGTTTATTCTTGACAT
GACGAGACAGGTGTGGTATAATGGGTCTAGATTAGGTAAGGAGGAAAACAAAATGCGAGACCACTCATCG
CCCAATCACTAGTGAATTCGCGGCCGCCTGCAGGTCGACCATATGGGAGAGCTCCCAACGCGTTGGATGC
ATAGCTTGAGTATTCTATAGTGTCACCTAAATAGCTTGGCGTAATCATGGTCATAGCTGTTTCCTGTGTG
AAATTGTTATCCGCTCACAATTCCACACAACATACGAGCCGGAAGCATAAAGTGTAAAGCCTGGGGTGCC
TAATGAGTGAGCTAACTCACATTAATTGCGTTGCGCTCACTGCCCGCTTTCCAGTCGGGAAACCTGTCGT
GCCAGCTGCATTAATGAATCGGCCAACGCGCGGGGAGAGGCGGTTTGCGTATTGGGCGCTCTTCCGCTTC
CTCGCTCACTGACTCGCTGCGCTCGGTCGTTCGGCTGCGGCGAGCGGTATCAGCTCACTCAAAGGCGGTA
ATACGGTTATCCACAGAATCAGGGGATAACGCAGGAAAGAACATGTGAGCAAAAGGCCAGCAAAAGGCCA
GGAACCGTAAAAAGGCCGCGTTGCTGGCGTTTTTCCATAGGCTCCGCCCCCCTGACGAGCATCACAAAAA
TCGACGCTCAAGTCAGAGGTGGCGAAACCCGACAGGACTATAAAGATACCAGGCGTTTCCCCCTGGAAGC
TCCCTCGTGCGCTCTCCTGTTCCGACCCTGCCGCTTACCGGATACCTGTCCGCCTTTCTCCCTTCGGGAA
GCGTGGCGCTTTCTCATAGCTCACGCTGTAGGTATCTCAGTTCGGTGTAGGTCGTTCGCTCCAAGCTGGG
CTGTGTGCACGAACCCCCCGTTCAGCCCGACCGCTGCGCCTTATCCGGTAACTATCGTCTTGAGTCCAAC
CCGGTAAGACACGACTTATCGCCACTGGCAGCAGCCACTGGTAACAGGATTAGCAGAGCGAGGTATGTAG
GCGGTGCTACAGAGTTCTTGAAGTGGTGGCCTAACTACGGCTACACTAGAAGAACAGTATTTGGTATCTG
CGCTCTGCTGAAGCCAGTTACCTTCGGAAAAAGAGTTGGTAGCTCTTGATCCGGCAAACAAACCACCGCT
GGTAGCGGTGGTTTTTTTGTTTGCAAGCAGCAGATTACGCGCAGAAAAAAAGGATCTCAAGAAGATCCTT
TGATCTTTTCTACGGGGTCTGACGCTCAGTGGAACGAAAACTCACGTTAAGGGATTTTGGTCATGAGATT
ATCAAAAAGGATCTTCACCTAGATCCTTTTAAATTAAAAATGAAGTTTTAAATCAATCTAAAGTATATAT
GAGTAAACTTGGTCTGACAGTTACCAATGCTTAATCAGTGAGGCACCTATCTCAGCGATCTGTCTATTTC
GTTCATCCATAGTTGCCTGACTCCCCGTCGTGTAGATAACTACGATACGGGAGGGCTTACCATCTGGCCC
CAGTGCTGCAATGATACCGCGCGACCCACGCTCACCGGCTCCAGATTTATCAGCAATAAACCAGCCAGCC
GGAAGGGCCGAGCGCAGAAGTGGTCCTGCAACTTTATCCGCCTCCATCCAGTCTATTAATTGTTGCCGGG
AAGCTAGAGTAAGTAGTTCGCCAGTTAATAGTTTGCGCAACGTTGTTGCCATTGCTACAGGCATCGTGGT
GTCACGCTCGTCGTTTGGTATGGCTTCATTCAGCTCCGGTTCCCAACGATCAAGGCGAGTTACATGATCC
CCCATGTTGTGCAAAAAAGCGGTTAGCTCCTTCGGTCCTCCGATCGTTGTCAGAAGTAAGTTGGCCGCAG
TGTTATCACTCATGGTTATGGCAGCACTGCATAATTCTCTTACTGTCATGCCATCCGTAAGATGCTTTTC
TGTGACTGGTGAGTACTCAACCAAGTCATTCTGAGAATAGTGTATGCGGCGACCGAGTTGCTCTTGCCCG
GCGTCAATACGGGATAATACCGCGCCACATAGCAGAACTTTAAAAGTGCTCATCATTGGAAAACGTTCTT
CGGGGCGAAAACTCTCAAGGATCTTACCGCTGTTGAGATCCAGTTCGATGTAACCCACTCGTGCACCCAA
CTGATCTTCAGCATCTTTTACTTTCACCAGCGTTTCTGGGTGAGCAAAAACAGGAAGGCAAAATGCCGCA
AAAAAGGGAATAAGGGCGACACGGAAATGTTGAATACTCATACTCTTCCTTTTTCAATATTATTGAAGCA
TTTATCAGGGTTATTGTCTCATGAGCGGATACATATTTGAATGTATTTAGAAAAATAAACAAATAGGGGT
TCCGCGCACATTTCCCCGAAAAGTGCCACCTGATGCGGTGTGAAATACCGCACAGATGCGTAAGGAGAAA
ATACCGCATCAGGAAATTGTAAGCGTTAATATTTTGTTAAAATTCGCGTTAAATTTTTGTTAAATCAGCT
CATTTTTTAACCAATAGGCCGAAATCGGCAAAATCCCTTATAAATCAAAAGAATAGACCGAGATAGGGT
[37 nt withheld, positions 2660-2696]
AAAGAACGTGGACTCCAACGTCAAAGGGCGAAAAACCGTCTATCAGGGCGCTGGCCCACTACGTGAACCA
TCACCCT
[91 nt withheld, positions 2774-2864]
G
[124 nt withheld, positions 2866-2989]
CCATTCGCCATTCAGGCTGCGCAACTGTTGGGAAGGGCGATCGGTGCGGGCCTCTTCGCTATTACGCCAG
CTGGCGAAAGGGGGATGTGCTGCAAGGCGATTAAGTTGGGTAACGCCAGGGTTTTCCCAGTCACGACGTT
GTAAAAC
